>Addgene plasmid #207931 | pKD013 | addgene full sequence | sequence record 415348 | Addgene NGS Result
TAACGAATTACCATGGCACCTGCTGCAACCTCGACGAGTCAGTAATAAACGGCGTCAAAGTGGTTGCAGC
CGGCACACACGAGTCGTGTTTATCAACTCAAAGCACAAATACTTTTCCTCAACCTAAAAATAAGGCAATT
AGCCAAAAACAACTTTGCGTGTAAACAACGCTCAATACACGTGTCATTTTATTATTAGCTATTGCTTCAC
CGCCTTAGCTTTCTCGTGACCTAGTCGTCCTCGTCTTTTCTTCTTCTTCTTCTATAAAACAATACCCAAA
GAGCTCTTCTTCTTCACAATTCAGATTTCAATTTCTCAAAATCTTAAAAACTTTCTCTCAATTCTCTCTA
CCGTGATCAAGGTAAATTTCTGTGTTCCTTATTCTCTCAAAATCTTCGATTTTGTTTTCGTTCGATCCCA
ATTTCGTATATGTTCTTTGGTTTAGATTCTGTTAATCTTAGATCGAAGACGATTTTCTGGGTTTGATCGT
TAGATATCATCTTAATTCTCGATTAGGGTTTCATAGATATCATCCGATTTGTTCAAATAATTTGAGTTTT
GTCGAATAATTACTCTTCGATTTGTGATTTCTATCTAGATCTGGTGTTAGTTTCTAGTTTGTGCGATCGA
ATTTGTAGATTAATCTGAGTTTTTCTGATTAACAAACAGTATTCAGTCGACTGGTACCAACAGGCTCAAC
AATGGAAGGCAAAGAAGAAGATGTACGAGTGGGAGCTAACAAGTTCCCGGAGAGGCAACCCATCGGTACA
TCGGCTCAGTCCACCGACAAGGACTACAAAGAGCCACCTCCTGCGCCACTGTTCGAGCCCGGCGAGCTCA
GCTCATGGTCTTTCTACAGAGCCGGAATAGCTGAGTTTATCGCTACTTTCTTGTTTCTCTACATCACTGT
TTTGACTGTAATGGGAGTTAAGAGAGCACCAAACATGTGTGCTTCTGTTGGAATCCAAGGTATCGCGTGG
GCTTTTGGTGGCATGATCTTTGCTCTTGTCTACTGTACTGCTGGAATTTCAGGTGGACACATCAACCCTG
CTGTAACATTCGGTCTGTTCTTGGCTCGGAAGTTATCTCTGACCAGAGCAGTGTTCTACATGATTATGCA
ATGCCTTGGAGCCATCTGTGGTGCCGGAGTCGTCAAAGGTTTCCAGCCAACGCCGTACCAGACTCTCGGT
GGTGGTGCTAACACCGTTGCTCATGGCTACACCAAAGGTTCTGGCCTTGGTGCTGAAATCATCGGAACAT
TCGTTCTCGTCTACACTGTCTTCTCCGCCACCGACGCCAAGAGAAGCGCCCGTGACTCACACGTCCCGAT
TTTGGCGCCGCTCCCAATCGGATTTGCAGTGTTCTTGGTACACTTGGCAACAATACCGATCACCGGGACC
GGAATCAACCCAGCTAGAAGTCTTGGAGCCGCAATTATCTACAACAAGGACCACTCTTGGGATGACCATT
GGATTTTCTGGGTTGGACCATTCATTGGAGCAGCTCTAGCAGCACTATATCACCAGATTGTCATCAGAGC
GATTCCTTTCAAGAGCAAGAGTTCAGGTGCTAGCGGTGGCAGCGGTGGCACTAGTGGTGGAGGCGGATCC
ATGGTGAGCAAGGGCGAGGAGCTGTTCACCGGGGTGGTGCCCATCCTGGTCGAGCTGGACGGCGACGTAA
ACGGCCACAAGTTCAGCGTGTCCGGCGAGGGCGAGGGCGATGCCACCTACGGCAAGCTGACCCTGAAGTT
CATCTGCACCACCGGCAAGCTGCCCGTGCCCTGGCCCACCCTCGTGACCACCCTGTCCTGGGGCGTGCAG
TGCTTCGCCCGCTACCCCGACCACATGAAGCAGCACGACTTCTTCAAGTCCGCCATGCCCGAAGGCTACG
TCCAGGAGCGCACCATCTTCTTCAAGGACGACGGCAACTACAAGACCCGCGCCGAGGTGAAGTTCGAGGG
CGACACCCTGGTGAACCGCATCGAGCTGAAGGGCATCGACTTCAAGGAGGACGGCAACATCCTGGGGCAC
AAGCTGGAGTACAACTACTTTAGCGACAACGTCTATATCACCGCCGACAAGCAGAAGAACGGCATCAAGG
CCAACTTCAAGATCCGCCACAACATCGAGGACGGCGGCGTGCAGCTCGCCGACCACTACCAGCAGAACAC
CCCCATCGGCGACGGCCCCGTGCTGCTGCCCGACAACCACTACCTGAGCACCCAGTCCAAGCTGAGCAAA
GACCCCAACGAGAAGCGCGATCACATGGTCCTGCTGGAGTTCGTGACCGCCGCCGGGATCACTCTCGGCA
TGGACGAGCTGTACAAGTAGCTGCGAGCTCATATGAAGATGAAGATGAAATATTTGGTGTGTCAAATAAA
TAGCTTGTGTGCTTAAGTTTGTGTTTTTTTCTTGGCTTGTTGTGTTATGAATTTGTGGCTTTTTCTAATA
TTAAATGAATGTAAGATCTCATTATAATGAATAAACAAATGTTTCTATAATCCATTGTGAATGTTTTGTT
GGATCTCTTCTGCAGCATATAACTACTGTATGTGCTATGGTATGGACTATGGAATATGATTAAAGATAAG
GAATTCACTAAGTGACACATGACCATAGGAGAACGTATGTCATATGGCAGGTGCTCGAGCAATTCTGACA
GGATATATTGGCGGGTAAACCTAAGAGAAAAGAGCGTTTATTAGAATAATCGGATATTTAAAAGGGCGTG
AAAAGGTTTATCCGTTCGTCCATTTGTATGTGCATGCCAACCACAGGGTTCCCCTCGGGATCAAAGTACT
TTGATCCAACCCCTCCGCTGCTATAGTGCAGTCGGCTTCTGACGTTCAGTGCAGCCGTCATCTGAAAACG
ACATGTCGCACAAGTCCTAAGTTACGCGACAGGCTGCCGCCCTGCCCTTTTCCTGGCGTTTTCTTGTCGC
GTGTTTTAGTCGCATAAAGTAGAATACTTGCGACTAGAACCGGAGACATTACGCCATGAACAAGAGCGCC
GCCGCTGGCCTGCTGGGCTATGCCCGCGTCAGCACCGACGACCAGGACTTGACCAACCAACGGGCCGAAC
TGCACGCGGCCGGCTGCACCAAGCTGTTTTCCGAGAAGATCACCGGCACCAGGCGCGACCGCCCGGAGCT
GGCCAGGATGCTTGACCACCTACGCCCTGGCGACGTTGTGACAGTGACCAGGCTAGACCGCCTGGCCCGC
AGCACCCGCGACCTACTGGACATTGCCGAGCGCATCCAGGAGGCCGGCGCGGGCCTGCGTAGCCTGGCAG
AGCCGTGGGCCGACACCACCACGCCGGCCGGCCGCATGGTGTTGACCGTGTTCGCCGGCATTGCCGAGTT
CGAGCGTTCCCTAATCATCGACCGCACCCGGAGCGGGCGCGAGGCCGCCAAGGCCCGAGGCGTGAAGTTT
GGCCCCCGCCCTACCCTCACCCCGGCACAGATCGCGCACGCCCGCGAGCTGATCGACCAGGAAGGCCGCA
CCGTGAAAGAGGCGGCTGCACTGCTTGGCGTGCATCGCTCGACCCTGTACCGCGCACTTGAGCGCAGCGA
GGAAGTGACGCCCACCGAGGCCAGGCGGCGCGGTGCCTTCCGTGAGGACGCATTGACCGAGGCCGACGCC
CTGGCGGCCGCCGAGAATGAACGCCAAGAGGAACAAGCATGAAACCGCACCAGGACGGCCAGGACGAACC
GTTTTTCATTACCGAAGAGATCGAGGCGGAGATGATCGCGGCCGGGTACGTGTTCGAGCCGCCCGCGCAC
CTCTCAACCGTGCGGCTGCATGAAATCCTGGCCGGTTTGTCTGATGCCAAGCTGGCGGCCTGGCCGGCCA
GCTTGGCCGCTGAAGAAACCGAGCGCCGCCGTCTAAAAAGGTGATGTGTATTTGAGTAAAACAGCTTGCG
TCATGCGGTCGCTGCGTATATGATGCGATGAGTAAATAAACAAATACGCAAGGGGAACGCATGAAGGTTA
TCGCTGTACTTAACCAGAAAGGCGGGTCAGGCAAGACGACCATCGCAACCCATCTAGCCCGCGCCCTGCA
ACTCGCCGGGGCCGATGTTCTGTTAGTCGATTCCGATCCCCAGGGCAGTGCCCGCGATTGGGCGGCCGTG
CGGGAAGATCAACCGCTAACCGTTGTCGGCATCGACCGCCCGACGATTGACCGCGACGTGAAGGCCATCG
GCCGGCGCGACTTCGTAGTGATCGACGGAGCGCCCCAGGCGGCGGACTTGGCTGTGTCCGCGATCAAGGC
AGCCGACTTCGTGCTGATTCCGGTGCAGCCAAGCCCTTACGACATATGGGCCACCGCCGACCTGGTGGAG
CTGGTTAAGCAGCGCATTGAGGTCACGGATGGAAGGCTACAAGCGGCCTTTGTCGTGTCGCGGGCGATCA
AAGGCACGCGCATCGGCGGTGAGGTTGCCGAGGCGCTGGCCGGGTACGAGCTGCCCATTCTTGAGTCCCG
TATCACGCAGCGCGTGAGCTACCCAGGCACTGCCGCCGCCGGCACAACCGTTCTTGAATCAGAACCCGAG
GGCGACGCTGCCCGCGAGGTCCAGGCGCTGGCCGCTGAAATTAAATCAAAACTCATTTGAGTTAATGAGG
TAAAGAGAAAATGAGCAAAAGCACAAACACGCTAAGTGCCGGCCGTCCGAGCGCACGCAGCAGCAAGGCT
GCAACGTTGGCCAGCCTGGCAGACACGCCAGCCATGAAGCGGGTCAACTTTCAGTTGCCGGCGGAGGATC
ACACCAAGCTGAAGATGTACGCGGTACGCCAAGGCAAGACCATTACCGAGCTGCTATCTGAATACATCGC
GCAGCTACCAGAGTAAATGAGCAAATGAATAAATGAGTAGATGAATTTTAGCGGCTAAAGGAGGCGGCAT
GGAAAATCAAGAACAACCAGGCACCGACGCCGTGGAATGCCCCATGTGTGGAGGAACGGGCGGTTGGCCA
GGCGTAAGCGGCTGGGTTGCCTGCCGGCCCTGCAATGGCACTGGAACCCCCAAGCCCGAGGAATCGGCGT
GAGCGGTCGCAAACCATCCGGCCCGGTACAAATCGGCGCGGCGCTGGGTGATGACCTGGTGGAGAAGTTG
AAGGCCGCGCAGGCCGCCCAGCGGCAACGCATCGAGGCAGAAGCACGCCCCGGTGAATCGTGGCAAGCGG
CCGCTGATCGAATCCGCAAAGAATCCCGGCAACCGCCGGCAGCCGGTGCGCCGTCGATTAGGAAGCCGCC
CAAGGGCGACGAGCAACCAGATTTTTTCGTTCCGATGCTCTATGACGTGGGCACCCGCGATAGTCGCAGC
ATCATGGACGTGGCCGTTTTCCGTCTGTCGAAGCGTGACCGACGAGCTGGCGAGGTGATCCGCTACGAGC
TTCCAGACGGGCACGTAGAGGTTTCCGCAGGGCCGGCCGGCATGGCCAGTGTGTGGGATTACGACCTGGT
ACTGATGGCGGTTTCCCATCTAACCGAATCCATGAACCGATACCGGGAAGGGAAGGGAGACAAGCCCGGC
CGCGTGTTCCGTCCACACGTTGCGGACGTACTCAAGTTCTGCCGGCGAGCCGATGGCGGAAAGCAGAAAG
ACGACCTGGTAGAAACCTGCATTCGGTTAAACACCACGCACGTTGCCATGCAGCGTACGAAGAAGGCCAA
GAACGGCCGCCTGGTGACGGTATCCGAGGGTGAAGCCTTGATTAGCCGCTACAAGATCGTAAAGAGCGAA
ACCGGGCGGCCGGAGTACATCGAGATCGAGCTAGCTGATTGGATGTACCGCGAGATCACAGAAGGCAAGA
ACCCGGACGTGCTGACGGTTCACCCCGATTACTTTTTGATCGATCCCGGCATCGGCCGTTTTCTCTACCG
CCTGGCACGCCGCGCCGCAGGCAAGGCAGAAGCCAGATGGTTGTTCAAGACGATCTACGAACGCAGTGGC
AGCGCCGGAGAGTTCAAGAAGTTCTGTTTCACCGTGCGCAAGCTGATCGGGTCAAATGACCTGCCGGAGT
ACGATTTGAAGGAGGAGGCGGGGCAGGCTGGCCCGATCCTAGTCATGCGCTACCGCAACCTGATCGAGGG
CGAAGCATCCGCCGGTTCCTAATGTACGGAGCAGATGCTAGGGCAAATTGCCCTAGCAGGGGAAAAAGGT
CGAAAAGGACTCTTTCCTGTGGATAGCACGTACATTGGGAACCCAAAGCCGTACATTGGGAACCGGAACC
CGTACATTGGGAACCCAAAGCCGTACATTGGGAACCGGTCACACATGTAAGTGACTGATATAAAAGAGAA
AAAAGGCGATTTTTCCGCCTAAAACTCTTTAAAACTTATTAAAACTCTTAAAACCCGCCTGGCCTGTGCA
TAACTGTCTGGCCAGCGCACAGCCGAAGAGCTGCAAAAAGCGCCTACCCTTCGGTCGCTGCGCTCCCTAC
GCCCCGCCGCTTCGCGTCGGCCTATCGCGGCCGCTGGCCGCTCAAAAATGGCTGGCCTACGGCCAGGCAA
TCTACCAGGGCGCGGACAAGCCGCGCCGTCGCCACTCGACCGCCGGCGCCCACATCAAGGCACCCTGCCT
CGCGCGTTTCGGTGATGACGGTGAAAACCTCTGACACATGCAGCTCCCGGTGACGGTCACAGCTTGTCTG
TAAGCGGATGCCGGGAGCAGACAAGCCCGTCAGGGCGCGTCAGCGGGTGTTGGCGGGTGTCGGGGCGCAG
CCATGACCCAGTCACGTAGCGATAGCGGAGTGTATACTGGCTTAACTATGCGGCATCAGAGCAGATTGTA
CTGAGAGTGCACCATATGCGGTGTGAAATACCGCACAGATGCGTAAGGAGAAAATACCGCATCAGGCGCT
CTTCCGCTTCCTCGCTCACTGACTCGCTGCGCTCGGTCGTTCGGCTGCGGCGAGCGGTATCAGCTCACTC
AAAGGCGGTAATACGGTTATCCACAGAATCAGGGGATAACGCAGGAAAGAACATGTGAGCAAAAGGCCAG
CAAAAGGCCAGGAACCGTAAAAAGGCCGCGTTGCTGGCGTTTTTCCATAGGCTCCGCCCCCCTGACGAGC
ATCACAAAAATCGACGCTCAAGTCAGAGGTGGCGAAACCCGACAGGACTATAAAGATACCAGGCGTTTCC
CCCTGGAAGCTCCCTCGTGCGCTCTCCTGTTCCGACCCTGCCGCTTACCGGATACCTGTCCGCCTTTCTC
CCTTCGGGAAGCGTGGCGCTTTCTCATAGCTCACGCTGTAGGTATCTCAGTTCGGTGTAGGTCGTTCGCT
CCAAGCTGGGCTGTGTGCACGAACCCCCCGTTCAGCCCGACCGCTGCGCCTTATCCGGTAACTATCGTCT
TGAGTCCAACCCGGTAAGACACGACTTATCGCCACTGGCAGCAGCCACTGGTAACAGGATTAGCAGAGCG
AGGTATGTAGGCGGTGCTACAGAGTTCTTGAAGTGGTGGCCTAACTACGGCTACACTAGAAGGACAGTAT
TTGGTATCTGCGCTCTGCTGAAGCCAGTTACCTTCGGAAAAAGAGTTGGTAGCTCTTGATCCGGCAAACA
AACCACCGCTGGTAGCGGTGGTTTTTTTGTTTGCAAGCAGCAGATTACGCGCAGAAAAAAAGGATCTCAA
GAAGATCCTTTGATCTTTTCTACGGGGTCTGACGCTCAGTGGAACGAAAACTCACGTTAAGGGATTTTGG
TCATGCATTCTAGGTGATTAGAAAAACTCATCGAGCATCAAATGAAACTGCAATTTATTCATATCAGGAT
TATCAATACCATATTTTTGAAAAAGCCGTTTCTGTAATGAAGGAGAAAACTCACCGAGGCAGTTCCATAG
GATGGCAAGATCCTGGTATCGGTCTGCGATTCCGACTCGTCCAACATCAATACAACCTATTAATTTCCCC
TCGTCAAAAATAAGGTTATCAAGTGAGAAATCACCATGAGTGACGACTGAATCCGGTGAGAATGGCAAAA
GTTTATGCATTTCTTTCCAGACTTGTTCAACAGGCCAGCCATTACGCTCGTCATCAAAATCACTCGCATC
AACCAAACCGTTATTCATTCGTGATTGCGCCTGAGCGAGTCGAAATACGCGATCGCTGTTAAAAGGACAA
TTACAAACAGGAATCGAATGCAACCGGCGCAGGAACACTGCCAGCGCATCAACAATATTTTCACCTGAAT
CAGGATATTCTTCTAATACCTGGAATGCTGTTTTCCCTGGGATCGCAGTGGTGAGTAACCATGCATCATC
AGGAGTACGGATAAAATGCTTGATGGTCGGAAGAGGCATAAATTCCGTCAGCCAGTTTAGTCTGACCATC
TCATCTGTAACATCATTGGCAACGCTACCTTTGCCATGTTTCAGAAACAACTCTGGCGCATCGGGCTTCC
CATACAATCGGTAGATTGTCGCACCTGATTGCCCGACATTATCGCGAGCCCATTTATACCCATATAAATC
AGCATCCATGTTGGAATTTAATCGCGGCCTTGAGCAAGACGTTTCCCGTTGAATATGGCTCATAACAGAA
CTTATTATTTCCTTCCTCTTTTCTACAGTATTTAAAGATACCCCAAGAAGCTAATTATAACAAGACGAAC
TCCAATTCACTGTTCCTTGCATTCTAAAACCTTAAATACCAGAAAACAGCTTTTTCAAAGTTGTTTTCAA
AGTTGGCGTATAACATAGTATCGACGGAGCCGATTTTGAAACCGCGGTGATCACAGGCAGCAACGCTCTG
TCATCGTTACAATCAACATGCTACCCTCCGCGAGATCATCCGTGTTTCAAACCCGGCAGCTTAGTTGCCG
TTCTTCCGAATAGCATCGGTAACATGAGCAAAGTCTGCCGCCTTACAACGGCTCTCCCGCTGACGCCGTC
CCGGACTGATGGGCTGCCTGTATCGAGTGGTGATTTTGTGCCGAGCTGCCGGTCGGGGAGCTGTTGGCTG
GCTGGTGGCAGGATATATTGTGGTGTAAACA
Features (pLannotate 1.2.2; 13 found; start..end, strand, type, name):
    702..1562    +  CDS            PIP1.4: PIP14_ARATH - Also known as TMPC. Experimental evidence at protein level: Swiss-Prot protein existence level 1. Aquaporins facilitate the transport of water and small neutral solutes across cell membranes. From Arabidopsis thaliana (Mouse-ear cress).
   1611..2327    +  CDS            mTurquoise2: mTurquoise2 is a basic (constitutively fluorescent) cyan fluorescent protein published in 2012, derived from Aequorea victoria. It is reported to be a rapidly-maturing monomer with very low acid sensitivity.
   2342..2590    +  terminator     HSP terminator: efficient transcription terminator from the Arabidopsis thaliana heat shock protein 18.2 gene (Nagaya et al., 2010)
   2656..2680    +  misc_feature   RB T-DNA repeat: right border repeat from nopaline C58 T-DNA
   3020..3421    +  CDS            Y4CG_SINFN (fragment): Protein inferred from homology: Swiss-Prot protein existence level 3. From Sinorhizobium fredii (strain NBRC 101917 / NGR234).
   3981..4610    +  CDS            pVS1 StaA: stability protein from the Pseudomonas plasmid pVS1 (Heeb et al., 2000)
   5039..6112    +  CDS            pVS1 RepA: replication protein from the Pseudomonas plasmid pVS1 (Heeb et al., 2000)
   6178..6372    +  rep_origin     pVS1 oriV: origin of replication for the Pseudomonas plasmid pVS1 (Heeb et al., 2000)
   6575..6614    +  CDS            rop (fragment): Rop protein, which maintains plasmids at low copy number; rop
   6716..6856    +  misc_feature   bom: basis of mobility region from pBR322
   7042..7630    -  rep_origin     ori: high-copy-number ColE1/pMB1/pBR322/pUC origin of replication
   7718..8533    -  CDS            KanR: aminoglycoside phosphotransferase; aph(3')-Ia; confers resistance to kanamycin in bacteria or G418 (Geneticin®) in eukaryotes
   8966..8990    +  misc_feature   LB T-DNA repeat: left border repeat from nopaline C58 T-DNA
