[The description below was written by a language model from this plasmid's Addgene catalogue record and pLannotate feature annotations shown in this document.]
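Description:
pKD013 is a pCAMBIA-based binary vector for plant expression, belonging to the GreenGate 2.0 toolkit for assembling and stacking transcriptional units. It is catalogued as an empty backbone with no user insert, but it comes with a premade plasma membrane marker already in place and is intended as a starting point for "braiding", the toolkit's procedure for stacking further transcriptional units onto an existing one. In E. coli it replicates from a high-copy ColE1/pUC-type origin and is selected with kanamycin through an aph(3')-Ia KanR gene. The pBR322 bom site and a small rop fragment are also annotated. Maintenance in Agrobacterium is provided by the pVS1 module, consisting of oriV, the RepA replication protein and the StaA stability protein.

Nopaline-type left and right border repeats delimit the T-DNA that Agrobacterium transfers into plant cells. Between them lies the marker cassette, described in the catalogue as pUBQ10:PiP1;4:mTurquoise2:tHSP18.2M. The Arabidopsis aquaporin PIP1;4, an integral plasma membrane protein, lies upstream of and on the same strand as the monomeric cyan fluorescent protein mTurquoise2, consistent with a C-terminal fusion. It is followed by the efficient terminator from the Arabidopsis heat shock protein 18.2 gene. The UBQ10 promoter named in the purpose field is not picked up in the feature table, although the unannotated region between the left border and the PIP1;4 coding sequence is where it would be expected. No plant selection marker is annotated within the T-DNA, and the record does not state one. The construct is suited to labelling cell outlines in cyan in transformed plants while additional expression units are added alongside.
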