Addgene plasmid #207931: pKD013
Purpose: (Empty Backbone) Premade plasma membrane marker, pUBQ10:PiP1;4:mTurquoise2:tHSP18.2M, for braiding
Depositing lab: Alexis Maizel. Depositing organization: Universitaet Heidelberg. Publication: GreenGate 2.0: Backwards compatible addons for assembly of complex transcriptional units and their stacking with GreenGate. Piepers M, Erbstein K, Reyes-Hernandez J, Song C, Tessi T, Petrasiunaite V, Faerber N, Distel K, Maizel A. PLoS One. 2023 Sep 8;18(9):e0290097. doi: 10.1371/journal.pone.0290097. eCollection 2023. PubMed 37682951.
Backbone
  Vector backbone: pCAMBIA
  Vector type: Plant Expression
Growth in bacteria
  Bacterial resistance: Kanamycin, 50 μg/mL
  Growth temperature: 37°C
  Growth strain: DH5alpha
  Copy number: High Copy
Gene/Insert
  Gene/Insert name: None
Terms and licenses: Academic/Nonprofit Terms; Industry Terms: Not Available to Industry
How to cite: pKD013 was a gift from Alexis Maizel (Addgene plasmid # 207931 ; http://n2t.net/addgene:207931 ; RRID:Addgene_207931)
